Addgene plasmid #52093: Murine CD3 WTdelta-F2A-gamma-T2A-epsilon-P2A-zeta pMIA II
Purpose: Retroviral expression of all four WT CD3 subunits, co-expressed with mAmetrine
Depositing lab: Dario Vignali. Depositing organization: St. Jude Children's Research Hospital. Publication: Scalable signaling mediated by T cell antigen receptor-CD3 ITAMs ensures effective negative selection and prevents autoimmunity. Holst J, Wang H, Eder KD, Workman CJ, Boyd KL, Baquet Z, Singh H, Forbes K, Chruscinski A, Smeyne R, van Oers NS, Utz PJ, Vignali DA. Nat Immunol. 2008 Jun;9(6):658-66. doi: 10.1038/ni.1611. Epub 2008 May 11. PubMed 18469818.
Backbone
  Vector backbone: pMIA II
  Backbone manufacturer: Dario Vignali, Addgene plasmid 52107
  Total vector size (bp): 8632
  Vector type: Mammalian Expression, Retroviral
Growth in bacteria
  Bacterial resistance: Ampicillin, 100 μg/mL
  Growth temperature: 37°C
  Growth strain: Stbl3
  Copy number: High Copy
Gene/Insert 1
  Gene/Insert name: CD3 delta (alt name: CD3 antigen, delta polypeptide)
  Species: M. musculus (mouse)
  Entrez Gene: Cd3d (a.k.a. T3d)
  Cloning method: Unknown
  Sequencing primers: 5′ na
Gene/Insert 2
  Gene/Insert name: CDC gamma (alt name: Cd3e CD3 antigen, gamma polypeptide)
  Species: M. musculus (mouse)
  Entrez Gene: Cd3g (a.k.a. Ctg-3, Ctg3, T3g)
  Tag / fusion protein: F2A (N terminal on insert)
  Cloning method: Unknown
  Sequencing primers: 5′ na
Gene/Insert 3
  Gene/Insert name: CD3 epsilon (alt name: Cd3e CD3 antigen, epsilon polypeptide)
  Species: M. musculus (mouse)
  Entrez Gene: Cd3e (a.k.a. CD3, CD3epsilon, T3e)
  Tag / fusion protein: T2A (N terminal on insert)
  Cloning method: Unknown
  Sequencing primers: 5′ na
Gene/Insert 4
  Gene/Insert name: CD3 zeta (alt name: Cd247)
  Species: M. musculus (mouse)
  Entrez Gene: Cd247 (a.k.a. 4930549J05Rik, A430104F18Rik, Cd3, Cd3-eta, Cd3-zeta, Cd3h, Cd3z, Cd3zeta, T3z, Tcrk, Tcrz)
  Tag / fusion protein: P2A (N terminal on insert); IRES-EGFP (C terminal on backbone)
  Cloning method: Unknown
  Sequencing primers: 5′ na
Terms and licenses: Academic/Nonprofit Terms; Industry Terms: Not Available to Industry
How to cite: Murine CD3 WTdelta-F2A-gamma-T2A-epsilon-P2A-zeta pMIA II was a gift from Dario Vignali (Addgene plasmid # 52093 ; http://n2t.net/addgene:52093 ; RRID:Addgene_52093)
