[The description below was written by a language model from this plasmid's Addgene catalogue record and pLannotate feature annotations shown in this document.]
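Description:
Murine CD3 WTdelta-F2A-gamma-T2A-epsilon-P2A-zeta pMIA II is an 8.6 kb gammaretroviral expression plasmid built on the pMIA II backbone, an MSCV-type vector. The viral cassette is framed by 5' and 3' long terminal repeats from murine embryonic stem cell virus, followed by the MESV Ψ packaging signal and a truncated, start-codon-deficient MMLV gag segment that enhances encapsidation of the genomic RNA. No separate internal promoter is annotated, so transcription of the payload is presumably driven by the 5' LTR. In bacteria the plasmid is maintained through a high-copy ColE1/pUC-type origin and selected with ampicillin via β-lactamase. Fragments of lacI, lacZα, rop, bom and a tetracycline resistance gene are non-functional remnants of earlier cloning vectors.

The payload is a single open reading frame encoding all four wild-type mouse CD3 subunits in the order delta (Cd3d), gamma (Cd3g), epsilon (Cd3e) and zeta (Cd247), separated by F2A, T2A and P2A peptides. Ribosomal skipping at each 2A site releases the chains as separate polypeptides from one transcript, giving roughly balanced expression. The feature table annotates F2A and a P2A fragment but not T2A, although a gap between Cd3g and Cd3e fits its expected position. Downstream, an EMCV IRES drives translation of mAmetrine1.1, a violet-excitable, large-Stokes-shift yellow fluorescent protein that marks transduced cells. One catalogue field lists this element as IRES-EGFP, but the stated purpose and the sequence annotation both indicate mAmetrine. The construct is intended for retroviral delivery of the complete wild-type CD3 signalling module. Given the associated work on TCR-CD3 ITAM signalling, it probably serves as the wild-type reference, though the record does not say so.
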