Features (pLannotate 1.2.2; 24 found; start..end, strand, type, name):
      1..516     +  LTR            5' LTR: 5' long terminal repeat from murine embryonic stem cell virus
    580..921     +  misc_feature   MESV Ψ: packaging signal of murine embryonic stem cell virus
    988..1404    +  CDS            gag (truncated): truncated Moloney murine leukemia virus (MMLV) gag gene lacking the start codon
   1418..1936    +  CDS            Cd3d: CD3D_MOUSE - Also known as T3d. Experimental evidence at protein level: Swiss-Prot protein existence level 1. Part of the TCR-CD3 complex present on T-lymphocyte cell surface that plays an essential role in adaptive immune response. When antigen presenting cells (APCs) activate T-cell receptor (TCR), TCR- mediated signals are transmitted across the cell membrane by the CD3 chains CD3D, CD3E, CD3G and CD3Z. All CD3 chains contain immunoreceptor tyrosine-based activation motifs (ITAMs) in their cytoplasmic domain. Upon TCR engagement, these motifs become phosphorylated by Src family protein tyro
   1943..2008    +  CDS            F2A: 2A peptide from foot-and-mouth disease virus polyprotein Eukaryotic ribosomes fail to insert a peptide bond between the Gly and Pro residues, yielding separate polypeptides.
   2009..2554    +  CDS            Cd3g: CD3G_MOUSE - Experimental evidence at protein level: Swiss-Prot protein existence level 1. Part of the TCR-CD3 complex present on T-lymphocyte cell surface that plays an essential role in adaptive immune response. When antigen presenting cells (APCs) activate T-cell receptor (TCR), TCR- mediated signals are transmitted across the cell membrane by the CD3 chains CD3D, CD3E, CD3G and CD3Z. All CD3 chains contain immunoreceptor tyrosine-based activation motifs (ITAMs) in their cytoplasmic domain. Upon TCR engagement, these motifs become phosphorylated by Src family protein tyrosine kinases LCK an
   2615..3181    +  CDS            Cd3e: CD3E_MOUSE - Experimental evidence at protein level: Swiss-Prot protein existence level 1. Part of the TCR-CD3 complex present on T-lymphocyte cell surface that plays an essential role in adaptive immune response. When antigen presenting cells (APCs) activate T-cell receptor (TCR), TCR- mediated signals are transmitted across the cell membrane by the CD3 chains CD3D, CD3E, CD3G and CD3Z. All CD3 chains contain immunoreceptor tyrosine-based activation motifs (ITAMs) in their cytoplasmic domain. Upon TCR engagement, these motifs become phosphorylated by Src family protein tyrosine kinases LCK an
   3188..3243    +  CDS            P2A (fragment): 2A peptide from porcine teschovirus-1 polyprotein Eukaryotic ribosomes fail to insert a peptide bond between the Gly and Pro residues, yielding separate polypeptides.
   3245..3736    +  CDS            Cd247: CD3Z_MOUSE - Also known as Cd3z, Tcrz. Experimental evidence at protein level: Swiss-Prot protein existence level 1. Part of the TCR-CD3 complex present on T-lymphocyte cell surface that plays an essential role in adaptive immune response. When antigen presenting cells (APCs) activate T-cell receptor (TCR), TCR- mediated signals are transmitted across the cell membrane by the CD3 chains CD3D, CD3E, CD3G and CD3Z. All CD3 chains contain immunoreceptor tyrosine-based activation motifs (ITAMs) in their cytoplasmic domain. Upon TCR engagement, these motifs become phosphorylated by Src family prote
   3766..4326    +  misc_feature   IRES: internal ribosome entry site (IRES) of the encephalomyocarditis virus (EMCV)
   4329..5048    +  CDS            mAmetrine1.1: photostable yellow fluorescent protein with a large Stokes shift, excitable with violet light (Ai et al., 2008)
   5060..5090    +  misc_feature   MCS (fragment): pUC18/19 multiple cloning site
   5210..5724    +  LTR            3' LTR: 3' long terminal repeat from murine embryonic stem cell virus
   5764..5780    -  protein_bind   lac operator: The lac repressor binds to the lac operator to inhibit transcription in E. coli. This inhibition can be relieved by adding lactose or isopropyl-β-D-thiogalactopyranoside (IPTG). lac repressor encoded by lacI
   5788..5818    -  promoter       lac promoter: promoter for the E. coli lac operon
   5833..5854    -  protein_bind   CAP binding site: CAP binding activates transcription in the presence of cAMP. E. coli catabolite activator protein
   5867..5959    -  CDS            lacI (fragment): lac repressor; lacI; The lac repressor binds to the lac operator to inhibit transcription in E. coli. This inhibition can be relieved by adding lactose or isopropyl-β-D-thiogalactopyranoside (IPTG).
   6142..6730    -  rep_origin     ori: high-copy-number ColE1/pMB1/pBR322/pUC origin of replication
   6901..7761    -  CDS            AmpR: β-lactamase; bla; confers resistance to ampicillin, carbenicillin, and related antibiotics
   7762..7866    -  promoter       AmpR promoter: bla
   7961..7996    +  CDS            rop (fragment): Rop protein, which maintains plasmids at low copy number; rop
   8098..8197    +  misc_feature   bom (fragment): basis of mobility region from pBR322
   8203..8357    -  CDS            lacZα (fragment): LacZα fragment of β-galactosidase; lacZ fragment
   8360..8632    -  CDS            TcR (fragment): tetracycline efflux protein; tet; confers resistance to tetracycline
>Addgene plasmid #52093 | Murine CD3 WTdelta-F2A-gamma-T2A-epsilon-P2A-zeta pMIA II | depositor full sequence | sequence record 80507 | Murine CD3 WTdelta-F2A-gamma-T2A-epsilon-P2A-zeta pMIA II sequence 8632 bps
TGAAAGACCCCACCTGTAGGTTTGGCAAGCTAGCTTAAGTAACGCCATTTTGCAAGGCATGGAAAATACA
TAACTGAGAATAGAGAAGTTCAGATCAAGGTTAGGAACAGAGAGACAGCAGAATATGGGCCAAACAGGAT
ATCTGTGGTAAGCAGTTCCTGCCCCGGCTCAGGGCCAAGAACAGATGGTCCCCAGATGCGGTCCCGCCCT
CAGCAGTTTCTAGAGAACCATCAGATGTTTCCAGGGTGCCCCAAGGACCTGAAAATGACCCTGTGCCTTA
TTTGAACTAACCAATCAGTTCGCTTCTCGCTTCTGTTCGCGCGCTTCTGCTCCCCGAGCTCAATAAAAGA
GCCCACAACCCCTCACTCGGCGCGCCAGTCCTCCGATAGACTGCGTCGCCCGGGTACCCGTATTCCCAAT
AAAGCCTCTTGCTGTTTGCATCCGAATCGTGGACTCGCTGATCCTTGGGAGGGTCTCCTCAGATTGATTG
ACTGCCCACCTCGGGGGTCTTTCATTTGGAGGTTCCACCGAGATTTGGAGACCCCTGCCTAGGGACCACC
GACCCCCCCGCCGGGAGGTAAGCTGGCCAGCGGTCGTTTCGTGTCTGTCTCTGTCTTTGTGCGTGTTTGT
GCCGGCATCTAATGTTTGCGCCTGCGTCTGTACTAGTTAGCTAACTAGCTCTGTATCTGGCGGACCCGTG
GTGGAACTGACGAGTTCTGAACACCCGGCCGCAACCCTGGGAGACGTCCCAGGGACTTTGGGGGCCGTTT
TTGTGGCCCGACCTGAGGAAGGGAGTCGATGTGGAATCCGACCCCGTCAGGATATGTGGTTCTGGTAGGA
GACGAGAACCTAAAACAGTTCCCGCCTCCGTCTGAATTTTTGCTTTCGGTTTGGAACCGAAGCCGCGCGT
CTTGTCTGCTGCAGCGCTGCAGCATCGTTCTGTGTTGTCTCTGTCTGACTGTGTTTCTGTATTTGTCTGA
AAATTAGGGCCAGACTGTTACCACTCCCTTAAGTTTGACCTTAGGTCACTGGAAAGATGTCGAGCGGATC
GCTCACAACCAGTCGGTAGATGTCAAGAAGAGACGTTGGGTTACCTTCTGCTCTGCAGAATGGCCAACCT
TTAACGTCGGATGGCCGCGAGACGGCACCTTTAACCGAGACCTCATCACCCAGGTTAAGATCAAGGTCTT
TTCACCTGGCCCGCATGGACACCCAGACCAGGTCCCCTACATCGTGACCTGGGAAGCCTTGGCTTTTGAC
CCCCCTCCCTGGGTCAAGCCCTTTGTACACCCTAAGCCTCCGCCTCCTCTTCCTCCATCCGCCCCGTCTC
TCCCCCTTGAACCTCCTCGTTCGACCCCGCCTCGATCCTCCCTTTATCCAGCCCTCACTCCTTCTCTAGG
CGCCGGAATTCGCCAGGATGGAACACAGCGGGATTCTGGCTAGTCTGATACTGATTGCTGTTCTCCCCCA
AGGGAGCCCCTTCAAGATACAAGTGACCGAATATGAGGACAAAGTATTTGTGACCTGCAATACCAGCGTC
ATGCATCTAGATGGAACGGTGGAAGGATGGTTTGCAAAGAATAAAACACTCAACTTGGGCAAAGGCGTTC
TGGACCCACGAGGGATATATCTGTGTAATGGGACAGAGCAGCTGGCAAAGGTGGTGTCTTCTGTGCAAGT
CCATTACCGAATGTGCCAGAACTGTGTGGAGCTAGACTCGGGCACCATGGCTGGTGTCATCTTCATTGAC
CTCATCGCAACTCTGCTCCTGGCTTTGGGCATCTACTGCTTTGCAGGACATGAGACCGGAAGGCCTTCTG
GGGCTGCTGAGGTTCAAGCACTGCTGAAGAATGAGCAGCTGTATCAGCCTCTTCGAGATCGTGAAGATAC
CCAGTACAGCCGTCTTGGAGGGAACTGGCCCCGGAACAAGAAATCCGGACCGGTGAAACAGACTTTGAAT
TTTGACCTTCTCAAGTTGGCGGGAGACGTGGAGTCCAACCCAGGGCCCATGGAGCAGAGGAAGGGTCTGG
CTGGCCTCTTCCTGGTGATCTCTCTTCTTCAAGGCACTGTAGCCCAGACAAATAAAGCAAAGAATTTGGT
ACAAGTGGATGGCAGCCGAGGAGACGGTTCTGTACTTCTGACTTGTGGCTTGACTGACAAGACTATCAAG
TGGCTTAAAGACGGGAGCATAATAAGTCCTCTAAATGCAACTAAAAACACATGGAATCTGGGCAACAATG
CCAAAGACCCTCGAGGCACGTATCAGTGTCAAGGAGCAAAGGAGACGTCAAACCCCCTGCAAGTGTATTA
CAGAATGTGTGAAAACTGCATTGAGCTAAACATAGGCACCATATCCGGCTTTATCTTCGCTGAGGTCATC
AGCATCTTCTTCCTTGCTCTTGGTGTATATCTCATTGCGGGACAGGATGGAGTTCGCCAGTCAAGAGCTT
CAGACAAGCAGACTCTGTTGCAAAATGAACAGCTGTACCAGCCCCTCAAGGACCGGGAATATGACCAGTA
CAGCCATCTCCAAGGAAACCAACTGAGGAAGAAGAGATCTGAGGGCAGAGGAAGTCTGCTAACATGCGGT
GACGTCGAGGAGAATCCTGGCCCAATGCGGTGGAACACTTTCTGGGGCATCCTGTGCCTCAGCCTCCTAG
CTGTTGGCACTTGCCAGGACGATGCCGAGAACATTGAATACAAAGTCTCCATCTCAGGAACCAGTGTAGA
GTTGACGTGCCCTCTAGACAGTGACGAGAACTTAAAATGGGAAAAAAATGGCCAAGAGCTGCCTCAGAAG
CATGATAAGCACCTGGTGCTCCAGGATTTCTCGGAAGTCGAGGACAGTGGCTACTACGTCTGCTACACAC
CAGCCTCAAATAAAAACACGTACTTGTACCTGAAAGCTCGAGTGTGTGAGTACTGTGTGGAGGTGGACCT
GACAGCAGTAGCCATAATCATCATTGTTGACATCTGTATCACTCTGGGCTTGCTGATGGTCATTTATTAC
TGGAGCAAGAATAGGAAGGCCAAGGCCAAGCCTGTGACCCGAGGAACCGGTGCTGGTAGCAGGCCCAGAG
GGCAAAACAAGGAGCGGCCACCACCTGTTCCCAACCCAGACTATGAGCCCATCCGCAAAGGCCAGCGGGA
CCTGTATTCTGGCCTGAATCAGAGAGCAGTCGGATCCGCCACGAACTTCTCTCTGTTAAAGCAAGCAGGA
GACGTGGAAGAAAACCCCGGTCCCATGAAGTGGAAAGTGTCTGTTCTCGCCTGCATCCTCCACGTGCGGT
TCCCAGGAGCAGAGGCACAGAGCTTTGGTCTGCTGGACCCCAAACTCTGCTACTTGCTAGATGGAATCCT
CTTCATCTACGGAGTCATCATCACAGCCCTGTACCTGAGAGCAAAATTCAGCAGGAGTGCAGAGACTGCT
GCCAACCTGCAGGACCCCAACCAGCTCTACAATGAGCTCAATCTAGGGCGAAGAGAGGAATATGACGTCT
TGGAGAAGAAGCGGGCTCGGGACCCAGAGATGGGAGGCAAACAGCAGAGGAGGAGGAACCCCCAGGAAGG
CGTATACAATGCACTGCAGAAAGACAAGATGGCAGAAGCCTACAGTGAGATCGGCACAAAAGGCGAGAGG
CGGAGAGGCAAGGGGCACGATGGCCTTTACCAGGGTCTCAGCACTGCCACCAAGGACACCTATGATGCCC
TGCATATGCAGACCCTGGCCCCTCGCTAACAATTGCTCGAGCGGGATCAATTCCGCCCCCCCCCTAACGT
TACTGGCCGAAGCCGCTTGGAATAAGGCCGGTGTGCGTTTGTCTATATGTTATTTTCCACCATATTGCCG
TCTTTTGGCAATGTGAGGGCCCGGAAACCTGGCCCTGTCTTCTTGACGAGCATTCCTAGGGGTCTTTCCC
CTCTCGCCAAAGGAATGCAAGGTCTGTTGAATGTCGTGAAGGAAGCAGTTCCTCTGGAAGCTTCTTGAAG
ACAAACAACGTCTGTAGCGACCCTTTGCAGGCAGCGGAACCCCCCACCTGGCGACAGGTGCCTCTGCGGC
CAAAAGCCACGTGTATAAGATACACCTGCAAAGGCGGCACAACCCCAGTGCCACGTTGTGAGTTGGATAG
TTGTGGAAAGAGTCAAATGGCTCTCCTCAAGCGTATTCAACAAGGGGCTGAAGGATGCCCAGAAGGTACC
CCATTGTATGGGATCTGATCTGGGGCCTCGGTGCACATGCTTTACATGTGTTTAGTCGAGGTTAAAAAAA
CGTCTAGGCCCCCCGAACCACGGGGACGTGGTTTTCCTTTGAAAAACACGATAATACCATGGTGAGCAAG
GGCGAGGAGCTGTTCACCGGGGTGGTGCCCATCCTGGTCGAGCTGGACGGCGACGTAAACGGCCACAGGT
TCAGCGTGCGCGGCGAGGGCGAGGGCGATGCCACCAACGGCAAGCTGACCCTGAAGTTCATCTGCACCTC
CGGCGAGCTGCCCGTGCCCTGGCCCACCCTCGTGACCACCCTGTCTTACGGCGTGCAGTGCTTCGCCCGC
TACCCCGACCACATGAAGCAGCACGACTTCTTCAAGTCCGCCATGCCCGAAGGCTACGTCCAGGAGCGCA
CCATCTCCTTCAAGGACGACGGCAGCTACAGGACCCGCGCCGAGGTGAAGTTCGAGGGCGACACCCTGGT
GAACCGCATCGAGCTGAAGGGCATCGACTTCAAGGAGGACGGCAACATCCTGGGGCACAAGCTGGAGTAC
AACATGAACGCGTGGGACGCGTATATCACGGCCGACAAGCAGAAGAACGGCATCAAAGCGAACTTCAAGA
TCGAGCACAACGTCAAGGACGGCGGCGTGCAGCTCGCCGACGCGTACCAGCAGAACACCCCCATCGGCGA
CGGCTCCGTGCTGCTGCCTGACAACCACTACCTGAGCTTCCAGAGCAAGCTGTTCAAAGACCCCAACGAG
CAGCGCGATCACATGGTCCTGCTGGAGTTCGTTACCGCCGCCGGGATAACTCCCGGCATGGACGAGCTGT
ACAAGTAAAGCGGCCGCGACTCTAGAGTCGACCTGCAGGCATGCAAGCTTCAGGTAGCCGGCTAACGTTA
ACAACCGGTACCTCTAGAACTATAGCTAGCATGCGCAAATTTAAAGCGCTGATATCGATAAAATAAAAGA
TTTTATTTAGTCTCCAGAAAAAGGGGGGAATGAAAGACCCCACCTGTAGGTTTGGCAAGCTAGCTTAAGT
AACGCCATTTTGCAAGGCATGGAAAATACATAACTGAGAATAGAGAAGTTCAGATCAAGGTTAGGAACAG
AGAGACAGCAGAATATGGGCCAAACAGGATATCTGTGGTAAGCAGTTCCTGCCCCGGCTCAGGGCCAAGA
ACAGATGGTCCCCAGATGCGGTCCCGCCCTCAGCAGTTTCTAGAGAACCATCAGATGTTTCCAGGGTGCC
CCAAGGACCTGAAAATGACCCTGTGCCTTATTTGAACTAACCAATCAGTTCGCTTCTCGCTTCTGTTCGC
GCGCTTCTGCTCCCCGAGCTCAATAAAAGAGCCCACAACCCCTCACTCGGCGCGCCAGTCCTCCGATAGA
CTGCGTCGCCCGGGTACCCGTGTATCCAATAAACCCTCTTGCAGTTGCATCCGACTTGTGGTCTCGCTGT
TCCTTGGGAGGGTCTCCTCTGAGTGATTGACTACCCGTCAGCGGGGGTCTTTCAGAATTGGTAATCATGG
TCATAGCTGTTTCCTGTGTGAAATTGTTATCCGCTCACAATTCCACACAACATACGAGCCGGAAGCATAA
AGTGTAAAGCCTGGGGTGCCTAATGAGTGAGCTAACTCACATTAATTGCGTTGCGCTCACTGCCCGCTTT
CCAGTCGGGAAACCTGTCGTGCCAGCTGCATTAATGAATCGGCCAACGCGCGGGGAGAGGCGGTTTGCGT
ATTGGGCGCTCTTCCGCTTCCTCGCTCACTGACTCGCTGCGCTCGGTCGTTCGGCTGCGGCGAGCGGTAT
CAGCTCACTCAAAGGCGGTAATACGGTTATCCACAGAATCAGGGGATAACGCAGGAAAGAACATGTGAGC
AAAAGGCCAGCAAAAGGCCAGGAACCGTAAAAAGGCCGCGTTGCTGGCGTTTTTCCATAGGCTCCGCCCC
CCTGACGAGCATCACAAAAATCGACGCTCAAGTCAGAGGTGGCGAAACCCGACAGGACTATAAAGATACC
AGGCGTTTCCCCCTGGAAGCTCCCTCGTGCGCTCTCCTGTTCCGACCCTGCCGCTTACCGGATACCTGTC
CGCCTTTCTCCCTTCGGGAAGCGTGGCGCTTTCTCATAGCTCACGCTGTAGGTATCTCAGTTCGGTGTAG
GTCGTTCGCTCCAAGCTGGGCTGTGTGCACGAACCCCCCGTTCAGCCCGACCGCTGCGCCTTATCCGGTA
ACTATCGTCTTGAGTCCAACCCGGTAAGACACGACTTATCGCCACTGGCAGCAGCCACTGGTAACAGGAT
TAGCAGAGCGAGGTATGTAGGCGGTGCTACAGAGTTCTTGAAGTGGTGGCCTAACTACGGCTACACTAGA
AGGACAGTATTTGGTATCTGCGCTCTGCTGAAGCCAGTTACCTTCGGAAAAAGAGTTGGTAGCTCTTGAT
CCGGCAAACAAACCACCGCTGGTAGCGGTGGTTTTTTTGTTTGCAAGCAGCAGATTACGCGCAGAAAAAA
AGGATCTCAAGAAGATCCTTTGATCTTTTCTACGGGGTCTGACGCTCAGTGGAACGAAAACTCACGTTAA
GGGATTTTGGTCATGAGATTATCAAAAAGGATCTTCACCTAGATCCTTTTAAATTAAAAATGAAGTTTTA
AATCAATCTAAAGTATATATGAGTAAACTTGGTCTGACAGTTACCAATGCTTAATCAGTGAGGCACCTAT
CTCAGCGATCTGTCTATTTCGTTCATCCATAGTTGCCTGACTCCCCGTCGTGTAGATAACTACGATACGG
GAGGGCTTACCATCTGGCCCCAGTGCTGCAATGATACCGCGAGACCCACGCTCACCGGCTCCAGATTTAT
CAGCAATAAACCAGCCAGCCGGAAGGGCCGAGCGCAGAAGTGGTCCTGCAACTTTATCCGCCTCCATCCA
GTCTATTAATTGTTGCCGGGAAGCTAGAGTAAGTAGTTCGCCAGTTAATAGTTTGCGCAACGTTGTTGCC
ATTGCTACAGGCATCGTGGTGTCACGCTCGTCGTTTGGTATGGCTTCATTCAGCTCCGGTTCCCAACGAT
CAAGGCGAGTTACATGATCCCCCATGTTGTGCAAAAAAGCGGTTAGCTCCTTCGGTCCTCCGATCGTTGT
CAGAAGTAAGTTGGCCGCAGTGTTATCACTCATGGTTATGGCAGCACTGCATAATTCTCTTACTGTCATG
CCATCCGTAAGATGCTTTTCTGTGACTGGTGAGTACTCAACCAAGTCATTCTGAGAATAGTGTATGCGGC
GACCGAGTTGCTCTTGCCCGGCGTCAATACGGGATAATACCGCGCCACATAGCAGAACTTTAAAAGTGCT
CATCATTGGAAAACGTTCTTCGGGGCGAAAACTCTCAAGGATCTTACCGCTGTTGAGATCCAGTTCGATG
TAACCCACTCGTGCACCCAACTGATCTTCAGCATCTTTTACTTTCACCAGCGTTTCTGGGTGAGCAAAAA
CAGGAAGGCAAAATGCCGCAAAAAAGGGAATAAGGGCGACACGGAAATGTTGAATACTCATACTCTTCCT
TTTTCAATATTATTGAAGCATTTATCAGGGTTATTGTCTCATGAGCGGATACATATTTGAATGTATTTAG
AAAAATAAACAAATAGGGGTTCCGCGCACATTTCCCCGAAAAGTGCCACCTGACGTCTAAGAAACCATTA
TTATCATGACATTAACCTATAAAAATAGGCGTATCACGAGGCCCTTTCGTCTCGCGCGTTTCGGTGATGA
CGGTGAAAACCTCTGACACATGCAGCTCCCGGAGACGGTCACAGCTTGTCTGTAAGCGGATGCCGGGAGC
AGACAAGCCCGTCAGGGCGCGTCAGCGGGTGTTGGCGGGTGTCGGGGCTGGCTTAACTATGCGGCATCAG
AGCAGATTGTACTGAGAGTGCACCATATGCGGTGTGAAATACCGCACAGATGCGTAAGGAGAAAATACCG
CATCAGGCGCCATTCGCCATTCAGGCTGCGCAACTGTTGGGAAGGGCGATCGGTGCGGGCCTCTTCGCTA
TTACGCCAGCTGGCGAAAGGGGGATGTGCTGCAAGGCGATTAAGTTGGGTAACGCCAGGGTTTTCCCAGT
CACGACGTTGTAAAACGACGGCCAGTGCCACGCTCTCCCTTATGCGACTCCTGCATTAGGAAGCAGCCCA
GTAGTAGGTTGAGGCCGTTGAGCACCGCCGCCGCAAGGAATGGTGCATGCAAGGAGATGGCGCCCAACAG
TCCCCCGGCCACGGGGCCTGCCACCATACCCACGCCGAAACAAGCGCTCATGAGCCCGAAGTGGCGAGCC
CGATCTTCCCCATCGGTGATGTCGGCGATATAGGCGCCAGCAACCGCACCTGTGGCGCCGGTGATGCCGG
CCACGATGCGTCCGGCGTAGAG
