>Addgene plasmid #52093 | Murine CD3 WTdelta-F2A-gamma-T2A-epsilon-P2A-zeta pMIA II | addgene partial sequence | sequence record 81865 | pLXSN5 5'-CCCTTGAACCTCCTCGTTCGACC-3'
TCACTCCTTCTCTAGGCGCCGGAATTCGCCAGGATGGAACACAGCGGGATTCTGGCTAGTCTGATACTGA
TTGCTGTTCTCCCCCAAGGGAGCCCCTTCAAGATACAAGTGACCGAATATGAGGACAAAGTATTTGTGAC
CTGCAATACCAGCGTCATGCATCTAGATGGAACGGTGGAAGGATGGTTTGCAAAGAATAAAACACTCAAC
TTGGGCAAAGGCGTTCTGGACCCACGAGGGATATATCTGTGTAATGGGACAGAGCAGCTGGCAAAGGTGG
TGTCTTCTGTGCAAGTCCATTACCGAATGTGCCAGAACTGTGTGGAGCTAGACTCGGGCACCATGGCTGG
TGTCATCTTCATTGACCTCATCGCAACTCTGCTCCTGGCTTTGGGCATCTACTGCTTTGCAGGACATGAG
ACCGGAAGGCCTTCTGGGGCTGCTGAGGTTCAAGCACTGCTGAAGAATGAGCAGCTGTATCAGCCTCTTC
GAGATCGTGAAGATACCCAGTACAGCCGTCTTGGAGGGAACTGGCCCCGGAACAAGAAATCCGGACCGGT
GAAACAGACTTTGAATTTTGACCTTCTCAAGTTGGCGGGAGACGTGGAGTCCAACCCAGGGCCCATGGAG
CAGAGGAAGGGTCTGGCTGGCCTCTTCCTGGTGATCTCTCTTCTTCAAGGCACTGTAGCCCAGACAAATA
AAGCAAAGAATTTGGTACAAGTGGATGGCAGCCGAGGAGACGGTTCTGTACTTCTGACTTGTGGCTTGAC
TGACAAGACTATCAAGTGGCTTAAAGACGGGAGCATAATAAGTCCTCTAAATGCAACTAAAAACACATGG
AATCTGGGCAACAATGCCAAAGACCCTCGAGGCACGTATCA
