>Addgene plasmid #52093 | Murine CD3 WTdelta-F2A-gamma-T2A-epsilon-P2A-zeta pMIA II | addgene partial sequence | sequence record 81926 | IRES-F 5'-TGGCTCTCCTCAAGCGTATT-3'
CATTGTATGGGATCTGATCTGGGGCCTCGGTGCACATGCTTTACATGTGTTTAGTCGAGGTTAAAAAAAC
GTCTAGGCCCCCCGAACCACGGGGACGTGGTTTTCCTTTGAAAAACACGATAATACCATGGTGAGCAAGG
GCGAGGAGCTGTTCACCGGGGTGGTGCCCATCCTGGTCGAGCTGGACGGCGACGTAAACGGCCACAGGTT
CAGCGTGCGCGGCGAGGGCGAGGGCGATGCCACCAACGGCAAGCTGACCCTGAAGTTCATCTGCACCTCC
GGCGAGCTGCCCGTGCCCTGGCCCACCCTCGTGACCACCCTGTCTTACGGCGTGCAGTGCTTCGCCCGCT
ACCCCGACCACATGAAGCAGCACGACTTCTTCAAGTCCGCCATGCCCGAAGGCTACGTCCAGGAGCGCAC
CATCTCCTTCAAGGACGACGGCAGCTACAGGACCCGCGCCGAGGTGAAGTTCGAGGGCGACACCCTGGTG
AACCGCATCGAGCTGAAGGGCATCGACTTCAAGGAGGACGGCAACATCCTGGGGCACAAGCTGGAGTACA
ACATGAACGCGTGGGACGCGTATATCACGGCCGACAAGCAGAAGAACGGCATCAAAGCGAACTTCAAGAT
CGAGCACAACGTCAAGGACGGCGGCGTGCAGCTCGCCGACGCGTACCAGCAGAACACCCCCATCGGCGAC
GGCTCCGTGCTGCTGCCTGACAACCACTACCTGAGCTTCCAGAGCAAGCTGTTCAAAGACCCCAACGAGC
AGCGCGATCACATGGTCCTGCTGGAGTTCGTTACCGCCGCCGGGATAACTCCCGGCATGGACGAGCTGTA
CAAGTAA
