>Addgene plasmid #52093 | Murine CD3 WTdelta-F2A-gamma-T2A-epsilon-P2A-zeta pMIA II | addgene partial sequence | sequence record 81929 | pCDH-rev 5'-GCATTCCTTTGGCGAGAG-3'
CCAGGTTTCCGGGCCCTCACATTGCCAAAAGACGGCAATATGGTGGAAAATAACATATAGACAAACGCAC
ACCGGCCTTATTCCAAGCGGCTTCGGCCAGTAACGTTAGGGGGGGGGCGGAATTGATCCCGCTCGAGCAA
TTGTTAGCGAGGGGCCAGGGTCTGCATATGCAGGGCATCATAGGTGTCCTTGGTGGCAGTGCTGAGACCC
TGGTAAAGGCCATCGTGCCCCTTGCCTCTCCGCCTCTCGCCTTTTGTGCCGATCTCACTGTAGGCTTCTG
CCATCTTGTCTTTCTGCAGTGCATTGTATACGCCTTCCTGGGGGTTCCTCCTCCTCTGCTGTTTGCCTCC
CATCTCTGGGTCCCGAGCCCGCTTCTTCTCCAAGACGTCATATTCCTCTCTTCGCCCTAGATTGAGCTCA
TTGTAGAGCTGGTTGGGGTCCTGCAGGTTGGCAGCAGTCTCTGCACTCCTGCTGAATTTTGCTCTCAGGT
ACAGGGCTGTGATGATGACTCCGTAGATGAAGAGGATTCCATCTAGCAAGTAGCAGAGTTTGGGGTCCAG
CAGACCAAAGCTCTGTGCCTCTGCTCCTGGGAACCGCACGTGGAGGATGCAGGCGAGAACAGACACTTTC
CACTTCATGGGACCGGGGTTTTCTTCCACGTCTCCTGCTTGCTTTAACAGAGAGAAGTTCGTGGCGGATC
CGACTGCTCTCTGATTCAGGCCA
