>Addgene plasmid #52093 | Murine CD3 WTdelta-F2A-gamma-T2A-epsilon-P2A-zeta pMIA II | addgene partial sequence | sequence record 81951 | mCD3gamma-F 5'-gtcaaggagcaaaggagacg-3'
AACTGCATTGAGCTAAACATAGGCACCATATCCGGCTTTATCTTCGCTGAGGTCATCAGCATCTTCTTCC
TTGCTCTTGGTGTATATCTCATTGCGGGACAGGATGGAGTTCGCCAGTCAAGAGCTTCAGACAAGCAGAC
TCTGTTGCAAAATGAACAGCTGTACCAGCCCCTCAAGGACCGGGAATATGACCAGTACAGCCATCTCCAA
GGAAACCAACTGAGGAAGAAGAGATCTGAGGGCAGAGGAAGTCTGCTAACATGCGGTGACGTCGAGGAGA
ATCCTGGCCCAATGCGGTGGAACACTTTCTGGGGCATCCTGTGCCTCAGCCTCCTAGCTGTTGGCACTTG
CCAGGACGATGCCGAGAACATTGAATACAAAGTCTCCATCTCAGGAACCAGTGTAGAGTTGACGTGCCCT
CTAGACAGTGACGAGAACTTAAAATGGGAAAAAAATGGCCAAGAGCTGCCTCAGAAGCATGATAAGCACC
TGGTGCTCCAGGATTTCTCGGAAGTCGAGGACAGTGGCTACTACGTCTGCTACACACCAGCCTCAAATAA
AAACACGTACTTGTACCTGAAAGCTCGAGTGTGTGAGTACTGTGTGGAGGTGGACCTGACAGCAGTAGCC
ATAATCATCATTGTTGACATCTGTATCACTCTGGGCTTGCTGATGGTCATTTATTACTGGAGCAAGAATA
GGAAGGCCAAGGCCAAGCCTGTGACCCGAGGAACCGGTGCTGGTAGCAGGCCCAGAGGGCAAAACAAGGA
GCGGCCACCACCTGTTCCC
